>Addgene plasmid #190392 | JAB2652 | addgene full sequence | sequence record 393623 | Addgene NGS Result
TGGCAGGATATATTGTGGTGTAACGTTAAGCTTTGGTTGTCGACGAGTCAGTAATAAACGGCGTCAAAGT
GGTTGCAGCCGGCACACACGAGTCGTGTTTATCAACTCAAAGCACAAATACTTTTCCTCAACCTAAAAAT
AAGGCAATTAGCCAAAAACAACTTTGCGTGTAAACAACGCTCAATACACGTGTCATTTTATTATTAGCTA
TTGCTTCACCGCCTTAGCTTTCTCGTGACCTAGTCGTCCTCGTCTTTTCTTCTTCTTCTTCTATAAAACA
ATACCCAAAGAGCTCTTCTTCTTCACAATTCAGATTTCAATTTCTCAAAATCTTAAAAACTTTCTCTCAA
TTCTCTCTACCGTGATCAAGGTAAATTTCTGTGTTCCTTATTCTCTCAAAATCTTCGATTTTGTTTTCGT
TCGATCCCAATTTCGTATATGTTCTTTGGTTTAGATTCTGTTAATCTTAGATCGTAGACGATTTTCTGGG
TTTGATCGTTAGATATCATCTTAATTCTCGATTAGGGTTTCATAGATATCATCCGATTTGTTCAAATAAT
TTGAGTTTTGTCGAATAATTACTCTTCGATTTGTGATTTCTATCTAGATCTGGTGTTAGTTTCTAGTTTG
TGCGATCGAATTTGTCGATTAATCTGAGTTTTTCTGATTAACAGCACCATGGCAAAGGATGTGGAAGCCG
TTCCCGGAGAAGGATTTCAGACAAGAGACTATCAAGATCCGCCACCAGCTCCGTTTATTGATGGAGCGGA
GCTAAAGAAGTGGTCTTTCTACAGAGCAGTTATCGCAGAGTTCGTAGCCACTCTCCTCTTCTTATACATC
ACCGTTTTGACAGTCATCGGTTACAAGATTCAGTCCGATACTGATGCCGGTGGCGTAGATTGCGGCGGAG
TTGGAATCCTCGGTATCGCTTGGGCCTTTGGTGGTATGATCTTCATCCTCGTCTACTGCACCGCCGGTAT
CTCTGGTGGTCACATTAACCCAGCGGTGACATTTGGGCTATTCTTGGCACGTAAAGTGTCGTTACCTAGG
GCCCTATTGTACATAATCGCTCAGTGTTTGGGTGCGATTTGTGGAGTTGGTTTTGTCAAAGCCTTCCAAA
GCTCTTACTACACCCGTTACGGAGGTGGAGCCAACTCTCTAGCCGATGGCTACAGCACAGGGACCGGTCT
AGCCGCAGAGATCATTGGTACTTTCGTTCTTGTCTACACCGTATTCTCTGCCACTGACCCCAAACGTAGT
GCCAGAGACTCCCACGTTCCGGTGTTGGCGCCACTTCCAATCGGATTTGCCGTGTTCATGGTACATTTGG
CTACCATTCCCATTACCGGAACCGGAATTAACCCGGCAAGGAGTTTCGGAGCTGCCGTAATCTACAACAA
GAGCAAGCCATGGGATGACCACTGGATATTTTGGGTTGGACCATTCATTGGAGCTGCGATAGCTGCATTC
TACCACCAATTCGTTCTAAGAGCTTCAGGTTCTAAGTCTCTTGGATCATTCAGAAGTGCTGCCAACGTCG
GATCCATGGTGAGCAAGGGCGAGGAGGATAACATGGCCATCATCAAGGAGTTCATGCGCTTCAAGGTGCA
CATGGAGGGCTCCGTGAACGGCCACGAGTTCGAGATCGAGGGCGAGGGCGAGGGCCGCCCCTACGAGGGC
ACCCAGACCGCCAAGCTGAAGGTGACCAAGGGTGGCCCCCTGCCCTTCGCCTGGGACATCCTGTCCCCTC
AGTTCATGTACGGCTCCAAGGCCTACGTGAAGCACCCCGCCGACATCCCCGACTACTTGAAGCTGTCCTT
CCCCGAGGGCTTCAAGTGGGAGCGCGTGATGAACTTCGAGGACGGCGGCGTGGTGACCGTGACCCAGGAC
TCCTCCCTGCAGGACGGCGAGTTCATCTACAAGGTGAAGCTGCGCGGCACCAACTTCCCCTCCGACGGCC
CCGTAATGCAGAATAAGACCATGGGCTGGGAGGCCTCCTCCGAGCGGATGTACCCCGAGGACGGCGCCCT
GAAGGGCGAGATCAAGCAGAGGCTGAAGCTGAAGGACGGCGGCCACTACGACGCTGAGGTCAAGACCACC
TACAAGGCCAAGAAGCCCGTGCAGCTGCCCGGCGCCTACAACGTCAACATCAAGTTGGACATCACCTCCC
ACAACGAGGACTACACCATCGTGGAACAGTACGAACGCGCCGAGGGCCGCCACTCCACCGGCGGCATGGA
GGAGCTGTACAAGTAAAGCGGCCGCCCGGCTGCAGATCGTTCAAACATTTGGCAATAAAGTTTCTTAAGA
TTGAATCCTGTTGCCGGTCTTGCGATGATTATCATATAATTTCTGTTGAATTACGTTAAGCATGTAATAA
TTAACATGTAATGCATGACGTTATTTATGAGATGGGTTTTTATGATTAGAGTCCCGCAATTATACATTTA
ATACGCGATAGAAAACAAAATATAGCGCGCAAACTAGGATAAATTATCGCGCGCGGTGTCATCTATGTTA
CTAGATCGGGGCGCGCCCTCGAGGAAGACGTAATGGGTCCCCAGATTTGCCTTTTCAATTTCAGAAAGAA
TGCTAACCCACAGATGGTTAGAGAGGCTTACGCAGCAGCTCTCATCAAGACGATCTACCCGAGCAATAAT
CTCCAGGAAATCAAATACCTTCCCAAGAAGGTTAAAGATGCAGTCAAAAGATTCAGGACTAACTGCATCA
AGAACACAGAGAAAGATATATTTCTCAAGATCAGAAGTACTATTCCAGTATGGACGATTCAAGGCTTGCT
TCACAAACCAAGGCAAGTAATAGAGATTGGAGTCTCTAAAAAGGTAGTTCCCACTGAATCAAAGGCCATG
GAGTCAAAGATTCAAATAGAGGACCTAACAGAACTCGCCGTAAAGACTGGCGAACAGTTCATACAGAGTC
TCTTACGACTCAATGACAAGAAGAAAATCTTCGTCAACATGGTGGAGCACGACACACTTGTCTACTCCAA
AAATATCAAAGATACAGTCTCAGAAGACCAAAGGGCAATTGAGACTTTTCAACAAAGGGTAATATCCGGA
AACCTCCTCGGATTCCATTGCCCAGCTATCTGTCACTTTATTGTGAAGATAGTGGAAAAGGAAGGTGGCT
CCTACAAATGCCATCATTGCGATAAAGGAAAGGCCATCGTTGAAGATGCCTCTGCCGACAGTGGTCCCAA
AGATGGACCCCCACCCACGAGGAGCATCGTGGAAAAAGAAGACGTTCCAACCACGTCTTCAAAGCAAGTG
GATTGATGTGATATCTCCACTGACGTAAGGGATGACGCACAATCCCACTATCCTTCGCAAGACCCTTCCT
CTATATAAGGAAGTTCATTTCATTTGGAGAGAACACGGGGGACTCTAGATTGAAATTGTGAGCGGATAAC
AATTCACCATGGTGAGTAAAGGAGAAGAACTTTTCACTGGAGTTGTCCCAATTCTTGTTGAATTAGATGG
TGATGTTAATGGGCACAAATTTTCTGTCAGTGGAGAGGGTGAAGGTGATGCAACATACGGAAAACTTACC
CTTAAATTTATTTGCACTACTGGAAAACTACCTGTTCCATGGCCAACCCTGGTCACCACCCTGACCTACG
TAAGTTTCTGCTTCTACCTTTGATATATATATAATAATTATCATTAATTAGTAGTAATATAATATTTCAA
ATATTTTTTTCAAAATAAAAGAATGTAGTATATAGCAATTGCTTTTCTGTAGTTTATAAGTGTGTATATT
TTAATTTATAACTTTTCTAATATATGACCAAAATTTGTTGATGTGCAGGGCGTGCAGTGCTTCTCCCGTT
ACCCTGATCATATGAAGCGGCACGACTTCTTCAAGAGCGCCATGCCTGAGGGATACGTGCAGGAGAGGAC
CATCTTCTTCAAGGACGACGGGAACTACAAGACACGTGCTGAAGTCAAGTTTGAGGGTGACACCCTCGTC
AACAGGATCGAGCTTAAGGGAATCGATTTCAAGGAGGACGGAAACATCCTCGGCCACAAGTTGGAATACA
ACTACAACTCCCACAACGTATACATCATGGCCGACAAGCAAAAGAACGGCATCAAAGCCAACTTCAAGAC
CCGCCACAACATCGAGGACGGCGGCGTGCAACTCGCTGATCATTATCAACAAAATACTCCAATTGGCGAT
GGCCCTGTCCTTTTACCAGACAACCATTACCTGTCCACACAATCTGCCCTTTCGAAAGATCCCAACGAAA
AGAGAGATCACATGGTCCTTCTTGAGTTTGTAACAGCTGCTGGGATTACACATGGCATGGATGAACTATA
CAAACCTAAGAAAAAGCGTAAGGTCGAGGACCCTTAATGTCAAGCCATTCTCTCGCAGATGATGTTCACT
TTGTGTTTTACTTCCTTTATGCATTCACAGCAATAAAAGAAAGAAATCTCCATCGCTTTTGGTTTTCTTC
TCTGTCTTAAGTTAGTCGTTTTCGTGTCTAATCTATTACTTATCATTGTAATAGACTCTTCTTCTATTGA
GATTTGAATATAAACTAAAACACATTCCATTTTACTGTGTTCTCAACATTCAGAATGCAAACGGACTAAC
CGTAGTGACTCGGCTTGAGTCTTCGGGCTAGAGCGGACTAGTTCTAGAGCGGCCGCCACCGCGGTGGAGC
TCCAGCTTTTGTTCCCTTTAGTGAGGGTTAATTGCGCGCTTGGCGTAATCATGGTCATAGCTGTTTCCTG
TGTGAAATTGTTATCCGCTCACAATTCCACACAACATACGAGCCGGAAGCATAAAGTGTAAAGCCTGGGG
TGCCTAATGAGTGAGCTAACTCACATTAATTGCGTTGCGCTCACTGCCCGCTTTCCAGTCGGGAAACCTG
TCGTGCCAGCTGCATTAATGAATCGGCCAACGCGCGGGGAGAGGCGGTTTGCGTATTGGGCGCTCTTCCG
CTTCCTCGCTCACTGACTCGCTGCGCTCGGTCGTTCGGCTGCGGCGAGCGGTATCAGCTCACTCAAAGGC
GGTAATACGGTTATCCACAGAATCAGGGGATAACGCAGGAAAGAACATGAAGGCCTTGACAGGATATATT
GGCGGGTAAACTAAGTCGCTGTATGTGTTTGTTTGAGATCTCATGTGAGCAAAAGGCCAGCAAAAGGCCA
GGAACCGTAAAAAGGCCGCGTTGCTGGCGTTTTTCCATAGGCTCCGCCCCCCTGACGAGCATCACAAAAA
TCGACGCTCAAGTCAGAGGTGGCGAAACCCGACAGGACTATAAAGATACCAGGCGTTTCCCCCTGGAAGC
TCCCTCGTGCGCTCTCCTGTTCCGACCCTGCCGCTTACCGGATACCTGTCCGCCTTTCTCCCTTCGGGAA
GCGTGGCGCTTTCTCATAGCTCACGCTGTAGGTATCTCAGTTCGGTGTAGGTCGTTCGCTCCAAGCTGGG
CTGTGTGCACGAACCCCCCGTTCAGCCCGACCGCTGCGCCTTATCCGGTAACTATCGTCTTGAGTCCAAC
CCGGTAAGACACGACTTATCGCCACTGGCAGCAGCCACTGGTAACAGGATTAGCAGAGCGAGGTATGTAG
GCGGTGCTACAGAGTTCTTGAAGTGGTGGCCTAACTACGGCTACACTAGAAGAACAGTATTTGGTATCTG
TGCTCTGCTGAAGCCAGTTACCTTCGGAAGAAGAGTTGGTAGCTCTTGATCCGGCAAACAAACCACCGCT
GGTAGCGGTGGTTTTTTTGTTTGCAAGCAGCAGATTACGCGCAGAAAAAAAGGATCTCAAGAAGATCCTT
TGATCTTTTCTACGGGGTCTGACGCTCAGTGGAACGAAAACTCACGTTAAGGGATTTTGGTCATGAATTC
TTGTTAGACATTATTTGCCGACTACCTTGGTGATCTCGCCTTTCACGTAGTGAACAAATTCTTCCAACTG
ATCTGCGCGCGAGGCCAAGCGATCTTCTTGTCCAAGATAAGCCTGCCTAGCTTCAAGTATGACGGGCTGA
TACTGGGCCGGCAGGCGCTCCATTGCCCAGTCGGCAGCGACATCCTTCGGCGCGATTTTGCCGGTTACTG
CGCTGTACCAAATGCGGGACAACGTAAGCACTACATTTCGCTCATCGCCAGCCCAGTCGGGCGGCGAGTT
CCATAGCGTTAAGGTTTCATTTAGCGCCTCAAATAGATCCTGTTCAGGAACCGGATCAAAGAGTTCCTCC
GCCGCTGGACCTACCAAGGCAACGCTATGTTCTCTTGCTTTTGTCAGCAAGATAGCCAGATCAATGTCGA
TCGTGGCTGGCTCGAAGATACCTGCAAGAATGTCATTGCGCTGCCATTCTCCAAATTGCAGTTCGCGCTT
AGCTGGATAACGCCACGGAATGATGTCGTCGTGCACAACAATGGTGACTTCTACAGCGCGGAGAATCTCG
CTCTCTCCAGGGGAAGCCGAAGTTTCCAAAAGGTCGTTGATCAAAGCTCGCCGCGTTGTTTCATCAAGCC
TTACGGTCACCGTAACCAGCAAATCAATATCACTGTGTGGCTTCAGGCCGCCATCCACTGCGGAGCCGTA
CAAATGTACGGCCAGCAACGTCGGTTCGAGATGGCGCTCGATGACGCCAACTACCTCTGATAGTTGAGTC
GATACTTCGGCGATCACCGCTTCCCTCATGATGTTTAACTCCTGAATTAAGCCGCGCCGCGAAGCGGTGT
CGGCTTGAATGAATTGTTAGGCGTCATCCTGTGCTCCCGAGAACCAGTACCAGTACATCGCTGTTTCGTT
CGAGACTTGAGGTCTAGTTTTATACGTGAACAGGTCAATGCCGCCGAGAGTAAAGCCACATTTTGCGTAC
AAATTGCAGGCAGGTACATTGTTCGTTTGTGCCATGATGATATATTTTTATCTTGTGCAATGTAACATCA
GAGATTTTGAGACACAACGTGGCTTTGTTGAATAAATCGAACTTTTGCTGAGTTGAAGGATCAGATCACG
CATCTTCCCGACAACGCAGACCGTTCCGTGGCAAAGCAAAAGTTCAAAATCACCAACTGGTCCACCTACA
ACAAAGCTCTCATCAACCGTGGCTCCCTCACTTTCTGGCTGGATGATGGGGCGATTCAGGAGATCCCCAT
CCAACAGCCCGCCGTCGAGCGGGCTTTTTTATCCCCGGAAGCCTGTGGATAGAGGGTAGTTATCCACGTG
AAACCGCTAATGCCCCGCAAAGCCTTGATTCACGGGGCTTTCCGGCCCGCTCCAAAAACTATCCACGTGA
AATCGCTAATCAGGGTACGTGAAATCGCTAATCGGAGTACGTGAAATCGCTAATAAGGTCACGTGAAATC
GCTAATCAAAAAGGCACGTGAGAACGCTAATAGCCCTTTCAGATCAACAGCTTGCAAACACCCCTCGCTC
CGGCAAGTAGTTACAGCAAGTAGTATGTTCAATTAGCTTTTCAATTATGAATATATATATCAATTATTGG
TCGCCCTTGGCTTGTGGACAATGCGCTACGCGCACCGGCTCCGCCCGTGGACAACCGCAAGCGGTTGCCC
ACCGTCGAGCGCCTTTGCCCACAACCCGGCGGCCGGCCGCAACAGATCGTTTTATAAATTTTTTTTTTTG
AAAAAGAAAAAGCCCGAAAGGCGGCAACCTCTCGGGCTTCTGGATTTCCGATCCCCGGAATTAGACTCT
Features (pLannotate 1.2.2; 22 found; start..end, strand, type, name):
      1..23      +  misc_feature   LB T-DNA repeat: left border repeat from nopaline C58 T-DNA (truncated)
    679..1539    +  CDS            PIP2-1: PIP21_ARATH - Also known as PIP2A. Experimental evidence at protein level: Swiss-Prot protein existence level 1. Water channel required to facilitate the transport of water across cell membrane. Probably involved in root water uptake. Its function is impaired by Hg(2+). From Arabidopsis thaliana (Mouse-ear cress).
   1546..2255    +  CDS            mCherry (fragment): monomeric derivative of DsRed fluorescent protein (Shaner et al., 2004) mammalian codon-optimized
   2275..2527    +  terminator     NOS terminator: nopaline synthase terminator and poly(A) signal
   3050..3391    +  promoter       CaMV 35S promoter: strong constitutive promoter from cauliflower mosaic virus
   3416..3432    +  protein_bind   lac operator: The lac repressor binds to the lac operator to inhibit transcription in E. coli. This inhibition can be relieved by adding lactose or isopropyl-β-D-thiogalactopyranoside (IPTG). lac repressor encoded by lacI
   3443..3638    +  CDS            superfolder GFP (fragment): GFP variant that folds robustly even when fused to poorly folded proteins (Pédelacq et al., 2006)
   3640..3828    +  intron         IV2 intron: modified second intron of the potato ST-LS1 gene (Vancanneyt et al., 1990)
   3850..4344    +  CDS            mgfp5 (fragment): GFP with folding enhancement mutations; mgfp5; suitable for expression in plants due to removal of a cryptic intron
   4657..4692    -  misc_feature   MCS (fragment): pBluescript multiple cloning site
   4705..4723    -  promoter       T3 promoter: promoter for bacteriophage T3 RNA polymerase
   4768..4784    -  protein_bind   lac operator: The lac repressor binds to the lac operator to inhibit transcription in E. coli. This inhibition can be relieved by adding lactose or isopropyl-β-D-thiogalactopyranoside (IPTG). lac repressor encoded by lacI
   4792..4822    -  promoter       lac promoter: promoter for the E. coli lac operon
   4837..4858    -  protein_bind   CAP binding site: CAP binding activates transcription in the presence of cAMP. E. coli catabolite activator protein
   4871..4963    -  CDS            lacI (fragment): lac repressor; lacI; The lac repressor binds to the lac operator to inhibit transcription in E. coli. This inhibition can be relieved by adding lactose or isopropyl-β-D-thiogalactopyranoside (IPTG).
   4965..5089    -  rep_origin     RSF ori (fragment): Plasmids containing the RSF 1030 origin of replication can be propagated in E. coli cells that contain additional plasmids with compatible origins.
   5097..5121    +  misc_feature   RB T-DNA repeat: right border repeat from nopaline C58 T-DNA
   5212..5800    -  rep_origin     ori: high-copy-number ColE1/pMB1/pBR322/pUC origin of replication
   5894..6679    -  CDS            aadA: S3AD_SHIFL - Experimental evidence at protein level: Swiss-Prot protein existence level 1. Mediates bacterial resistance to the antibiotics streptomycin and spectinomycin. From Shigella flexneri.
   6740..6889    -  CDS            sat-1 (fragment): STA_ECOLX - Protein inferred from homology: Swiss-Prot protein existence level 3. Involved in resistance to streptothricin, a broad-spectrum antibiotic produced by streptomycetes (PubMed:1850404). Detoxifies streptothricin via acetylation of the beta amino group of the first beta-lysyl moiety of streptothricin (By similarity). From Escherichia coli.
   7031..7129    +  CDS            TRA2_ECOLX (fragment): Protein predicted: Swiss-Prot protein existence level 4. Required for transposition of transposon Tn903. From Escherichia coli.
   7137..7572    +  rep_origin     pSa ori: origin of replication from bacterial plasmid pSa
