[The description below was written by a language model from this plasmid's Addgene catalogue record and pLannotate feature annotations shown in this document.]
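Description:
JAB2652 is a plant expression plasmid built on the JAB2120 backbone and organised as a T-DNA binary-type vector. Nopaline-type left and right border repeats flank the plant payload. Outside the borders lie a high-copy ColE1/pUC-type origin for propagation in E. coli, a pSa origin (the type of replicon used in small binary vectors for maintenance in Agrobacterium), and the aadA gene, which confers the spectinomycin resistance used for bacterial selection. The feature table annotates no plant selectable marker. It does pick up several short fragments (lac promoter/operator, T3 promoter, partial MCS, lacI, RSF ori, sat-1) that appear to be cloning-vector remnants rather than functional parts.

The T-DNA carries two expression units. The first is inherited from the backbone. It is described as proUBQ10 driving the Arabidopsis plasma-membrane aquaporin PIP2A (PIP2-1) fused to mCherry and ended by the NOS terminator, giving a constitutive red membrane marker that can identify transformed cells and outline them. The UBQ10 promoter is named in the record but not annotated in the table.

The second unit is a synthetic repressible promoter in which a lac operator sits just downstream of the CaMV 35S promoter. It drives a GFP coding sequence interrupted by the potato ST-LS1 IV2 intron. The intron limits functional GFP expression to plant cells that can splice it, rather than bacteria. According to the insert name, the GFP carries a nuclear localisation signal and is followed by an ADH terminator, though neither is annotated.

The plasmid belongs to a parts collection for building synthetic genetic circuits in eudicot plants. It most plausibly serves as a nuclear GFP output reporter whose expression would be switched off by a LacI-based repressor supplied separately.
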