Addgene plasmid #190392: JAB2652
Purpose: Plasmids encode parts for syntetic genetic circuit construction in eudicot plants (proUBQ10::PIP2A-mCherry-NOSt_pro35S-LacIO::GFPint-NLS-ADHt)
Depositing lab: Jennifer Brophy & Jose Dinneny. Depositing organization: Stanford University. Publication: Synthetic genetic circuits as a means of reprogramming plant roots. Brophy JAN, Magallon KJ, Duan L, Zhong V, Ramachandran P, Kniazev K, Dinneny JR. Science. 2022 Aug 12;377(6607):747-751. doi: 10.1126/science.abo4326. Epub 2022 Aug 11. PubMed 35951698.
Backbone
  Vector backbone: JAB2120
  Vector type: Plant Expression
Growth in bacteria
  Bacterial resistance: Spectinomycin, 50 μg/mL
  Growth temperature: 37°C
  Growth strain: DH5alpha
  Copy number: High Copy
Gene/Insert
  Gene/Insert name: proUBQ10::PIP2A-mCherry-NOSt_pro35S-LacIO::GFPint-NLS-ADHt
  Species: Synthetic
  Cloning method: Restriction Enzyme; 5′ cloning site unknown (unknown if destroyed)
Terms and licenses: Academic/Nonprofit Terms; Industry Terms: Not Available to Industry
Depositor comments: Backbone JAB2120 contains proUBQ10::PIP2A-mCherry-NOSt. Please see the fully annotated sequence linked the "Supplemental Documents" section. Please visit https://www.biorxiv.org/content/10.1101/2022.02.02.478917v1 for bioRxiv preprint.
How to cite: JAB2652 was a gift from Jennifer Brophy & Jose Dinneny (Addgene plasmid # 190392 ; http://n2t.net/addgene:190392 ; RRID:Addgene_190392)
